>Addgene plasmid #142399 | TFORF2541 | addgene full sequence | sequence record 397181 | Addgene NGS Result
TTAATGTAGTCTTATGCAATACTCTTGTAGTCTTGCAACATGGTAACGATGAGTTAGCAACATGCCTTAC
AAGGAGAGAAAAAGCACCGTGCATGCCGATTGGTGGAAGTAAGGTGGTACGATCGTGCCTTATTAGGAAG
GCAACAGACGGGTCTGACATGGATTGGACGAACCACTGAATTGCCGCATTGCAGAGATATTGTATTTAAG
TGCCTAGCTCGATACATAAACGGGTCTCTCTGGTTAGACCAGATCTGAGCCTGGGAGCTCTCTGGCTAAC
TAGGGAACCCACTGCTTAAGCCTCAATAAAGCTTGCCTTGAGTGCTTCAAGTAGTGTGTGCCCGTCTGTT
GTGTGACTCTGGTAACTAGAGATCCCTCAGACCCTTTTAGTCAGTGTGGAAAATCTCTAGCAGTGGCGCC
CGAACAGGGACTTGAAAGCGAAAGGGAAACCAGAGGAGCTCTCTCGACGCAGGACTCGGCTTGCTGAAGC
GCGCACGGCAAGAGGCGAGGGGCGGCGACTGGTGAGTACGCCAAAAATTTTGACTAGCGGAGGCTAGAAG
GAGAGAGATGGGTGCGAGAGCGTCAGTATTAAGCGGGGGAGAATTAGATCGCGATGGGAAAAAATTCGGT
TAAGGCCAGGGGGAAAGAAAAAATATAAATTAAAACATATAGTATGGGCAAGCAGGGAGCTAGAACGATT
CGCAGTTAATCCTGGCCTGTTAGAAACATCAGAAGGCTGTAGACAAATACTGGGACAGCTACAACCATCC
CTTCAGACAGGATCAGAAGAACTTAGATCATTATATAATACAGTAGCAACCCTCTATTGTGTGCATCAAA
GGATAGAGATAAAAGACACCAAGGAAGCTTTAGACAAGATAGAGGAAGAGCAAAACAAAAGTAAGACCAC
CGCACAGCAAGCGGCCGCTGATCTTCAGACCTGGAGGAGGAGATATGAGGGACAATTGGAGAAGTGAATT
ATATAAATATAAAGTAGTAAAAATTGAACCATTAGGAGTAGCACCCACCAAGGCAAAGAGAAGAGTGGTG
CAGAGAGAAAAAAGAGCAGTGGGAATAGGAGCTTTGTTCCTTGGGTTCTTGGGAGCAGCAGGAAGCACTA
TGGGCGCAGCGTCAATGACGCTGACGGTACAGGCCAGACAATTATTGTCTGGTATAGTGCAGCAGCAGAA
CAATTTGCTGAGGGCTATTGAGGCGCAACAGCATCTGTTGCAACTCACAGTCTGGGGCATCAAGCAGCTC
CAGGCAAGAATCCTGGCTGTGGAAAGATACCTAAAGGATCAACAGCTCCTGGGGATTTGGGGTTGCTCTG
GAAAACTCATTTGCACCACTGCTGTGCCTTGGAATGCTAGTTGGAGTAATAAATCTCTGGAACAGATTTG
GAATCACACGACCTGGATGGAGTGGGACAGAGAAATTAACAATTACACAAGCTTAATACACTCCTTAATT
GAAGAATCGCAAAACCAGCAAGAAAAGAATGAACAAGAATTATTGGAATTAGATAAATGGGCAAGTTTGT
GGAATTGGTTTAACATAACAAATTGGCTGTGGTATATAAAATTATTCATAATGATAGTAGGAGGCTTGGT
AGGTTTAAGAATAGTTTTTGCTGTACTTTCTATAGTGAATAGAGTTAGGCAGGGATATTCACCATTATCG
TTTCAGACCCACCTCCCAACCCCGAGGGGACCCATGCATTGCATCTCAATTAGTCAGCAACCAGGTGTGG
AAAGTCCCCAGGCTCCCCAGCAGGCAGAAGTATGCAAAGCATGCGTCTCAATTAGTCAGCAACCATAGTC
CCGCCCCTAACTCCGCCCATCCCGCCCCTAACTCCGCCCAGTTCCGCCCATTCTCCGCCCCATGGCTGAC
TAATTTTTTTTATTTATGCAGAGGCCGAGGCCGCCTCGGCCTCTGAGCTATTCCAGAAGTAGTGAGGAGG
CTTTTTTGGAGGCCTAGGCTTTTGCAAAAAGCTTTCTAGAGGTACCACCGGAGCTTACCATGACCGAGTA
CAAGCCCACGGTGCGCCTCGCCACCCGCGACGACGTCCCCAGGGCCGTACGCACCCTCGCCGCCGCGTTC
GCCGACTACCCCGCCACGCGCCACACCGTCGATCCGGACCGCCACATCGAGCGGGTCACCGAGCTGCAAG
AACTCTTCCTCACGCGCGTCGGGCTCGACATCGGCAAGGTGTGGGTCGCGGACGACGGCGCCGCCGTGGC
GGTCTGGACCACGCCGGAGAGCGTCGAAGCGGGGGCGGTGTTCGCCGAGATCGGCCCGCGCATGGCCGAG
TTGAGCGGTTCCCGGCTGGCCGCGCAGCAACAGATGGAAGGCCTCCTGGCGCCGCACCGGCCCAAGGAGC
CCGCGTGGTTCCTGGCCACCGTCGGCGTCTCGCCCGACCACCAGGGCAAGGGTCTGGGCAGCGCCGTCGT
GCTCCCCGGAGTGGAGGCGGCCGAGCGCGCCGGGGTGCCCGCCTTCCTGGAGACCTCCGCGCCCCGCAAC
CTCCCCTTCTACGAGCGGCTCGGCTTCACCGTCACCGCCGACGTCGAGGTGCCCGAAGGACCGCGCACCT
GGTGCATGACCCGCAAGCCCGGTGCCAGTTAACGAATTCTAGATCTTGAGACAAATGGCAGTATTCATCC
ACAATTTTAAAAGAAAAGGGGGGATTGGGGGGTACAGTGCAGGGGAAAGAATAGTAGACATAATAGCAAC
AGACATACAAACTAAAGAATTACAAAAACAAATTACAAAAATTCAAAATTTTCGGGTTTATTACAGGGAC
AGCAGAGATCCACTTTGGCGCCGGCTCGAGGCCTGCAGGTGCAAAGATGGATAAAGTTTTAAACAGAGAG
GAATCTTTGCAGCTAATGGACCTTCTAGGTCTTGAAAGGAGTGGGAATTGGCTCCGGTGCCCGTCAGTGG
GCAGAGCGCACATCGCCCACAGTCCCCGAGAAGTTGGGGGGAGGGGTCGGCAATTGAACCGGTGCCTAGA
GAAGGTGGCGCGGGGTAAACTGGGAAAGTGATGTCGTGTACTGGCTCCGCCTTTTTCCCGAGGGTGGGGG
AGAACCGTATATAAGTGCAGTAGTCGCCGTGAACGTTCTTTTTCGCAACGGGTTTGCCGCCAGAACACAG
GTAAGTGCCGTGTGTGGTTCCCGCGGGCCTGGCCTCTTTACGGGTTATGGCCCTTGCGTGCCTTGAATTA
CTTCCACCTGGCTGCAGTACGTGATTCTTGATCCCGAGCTTCGGGTTGGAAGTGGGTGGGAGAGTTCGAG
GCCTTGCGCTTAAGGAGCCCCTTCGCCTCGTGCTTGAGTTGAGGCCTGGCCTGGGCGCTGGGGCCGCCGC
GTGCGAATCTGGTGGCACCTTCGCGCCTGTCTCGCTGCTTTCGATAAGTCTCTAGCCATTTAAAATTTTT
GATGACCTGCTGCGACGCTTTTTTTCTGGCAAGATAGTCTTGTAAATGCGGGCCAAGATCTGCACACTGG
TATTTCGGTTTTTGGGGCCGCGGGCGGCGACGGGGCCCGTGCGTCCCAGCGCACATGTTCGGCGAGGCGG
GGCCTGCGAGCGCGGCCACCGAGAATCGGACGGGGGTAGTCTCAAGCTGGCCGGCCTGCTCTGGTGCCTG
GCCTCGCGCCGCCGTGTATCGCCCCGCCCTGGGCGGCAAGGCTGGCCCGGTCGGCACCAGTTGCGTGAGC
GGAAAGATGGCCGCTTCCCGGCCCTGCTGCAGGGAGCTCAAAATGGAGGACGCGGCGCTCGGGAGAGCGG
GCGGGTGAGTCACCCACACAAAGGAAAAGGGCCTTTCCGTCCTCAGCCGTCGCTTCATGTGACTCCACGG
AGTACCGGGCGCCGTCCAGGCACCTCGATTAGTTCTCGAGCTTTTGGAGTACGTCGTCTTTAGGTTGGGG
GGAGGGGTTTTATGCGATGGAGTTTCCCCACACTGAGTGGGTGGAGACTGAAGTTAGGCCAGCTTGGCAC
TTGATGTAATTCTCCTTGGAATTTGCCCTTTTTGAGTTTGGATCTTGGTTCATTCTCAAGCCTCAGACAG
TGGTTCAAAGTTTTTTTCTTCCATTTCAGGTGTCGTGAGGCTAGCACCGCCACC
[2289 nt withheld, positions 4115-6403]
TAGTAATGAACTAGTCCGTAACTTGAAAGTATTTCGATTTCTTGGCTTTATATATCTTGTGGAAAGGACG
AAGGATAGCTGTTTGTTATGATGCTACGCGTTAAGTCGACAATCAACCTCTGGATTACAAAATTTGTGAA
AGATTGACTGGTATTCTTAACTATGTTGCTCCTTTTACGCTATGTGGATACGCTGCTTTAATGCCTTTGT
ATCATGCTATTGCTTCCCGTATGGCTTTCATTTTCTCCTCCTTGTATAAATCCTGGTTGCTGTCTCTTTA
TGAGGAGTTGTGGCCCGTTGTCAGGCAACGTGGCGTGGTGTGCACTGTGTTTGCTGACGCAACCCCCACT
GGTTGGGGCATTGCCACCACCTGTCAGCTCCTTTCCGGGACTTTCGCTTTCCCCCTCCCTATTGCCACGG
CGGAACTCATCGCCGCCTGCCTTGCCCGCTGCTGGACAGGGGCTCGGCTGTTGGGCACTGACAATTCCGT
GGTGTTGTCGGGGAAATCATCGTCCTTTCCTTGGCTGCTCGCCTGTGTTGCCACCTGGATTCTGCGCGGG
ACGTCCTTCTGCTACGTCCCTTCGGCCCTCAATCCAGCGGACCTTCCTTCCCGCGGCCTGCTGCCGGCTC
TGCGGCCTCTTCCGCGTCTTCGCCTTCGCCCTCAGACGAGTCGGATCTCCCTTTGGGCCGCCTCCCCGCG
TCGACTTTAAGACCAATGACTTACAAGGCAGCTGTAGATCTTAGCCACTTTTTAAAAGAAAAGGGGGGAC
TGGAAGGGCTAATTCACTCCCAACGAAGACAAGATCTGCTTTTTGCTTGTACTGGGTCTCTCTGGTTAGA
CCAGATCTGAGCCTGGGAGCTCTCTGGCTAACTAGGGAACCCACTGCTTAAGCCTCAATAAAGCTTGCCT
TGAGTGCTTCAAGTAGTGTGTGCCCGTCTGTTGTGTGACTCTGGTAACTAGAGATCCCTCAGACCCTTTT
AGTCAGTGTGGAAAATCTCTAGCAGTACGTATAGTAGTTCATGTCATCTTATTATTCAGTATTTATAACT
TGCAAAGAAATGAATATCAGAGAGTGAGAGGAACTTGTTTATTGCAGCTTATAATGGTTACAAATAAAGC
AATAGCATCACAAATTTCACAAATAAAGCATTTTTTTCACTGCATTCTAGTTGTGGTTTGTCCAAACTCA
TCAATGTATCTTATCATGTCTGGCTCTAGCTATCCCGCCCCTAACTCCGCCCATCCCGCCCCTAACTCCG
CCCAGTTCCGCCCATTCTCCGCCCCATGGCTGACTAATTTTTTTTATTTATGCAGAGGCCGAGGCCGCCT
CGGCCTCTGAGCTATTCCAGAAGTAGTGAGGAGGCTTTTTTGGAGGCCTAGGGACGTACCCAATTCGCCC
TATAGTGAGTCGTATTACGCGCGCTCACTGGCCGTCGTTTTACAACGTCGTGACTGGGAAAACCCTGGCG
TTACCCAACTTAATCGCCTTGCAGCACATCCCCCTTTCGCCAGCTGGCGTAATAGCGAAGAGGCCCGCAC
CGATCGCCCTTCCCAACAGTTGCGCAGCCTGAATGGCGAATGGG
[124 nt withheld, positions 7988-8111]
C
[91 nt withheld, positions 8113-8203]
A
[49 nt withheld, positions 8205-8253]
CCTTTGACGTTGGAGTCCACGTTCTTT
[37 nt withheld, positions 8281-8317]
ACCCTATCTCGGTCTATTCTTTTGATTTATAAGGGATTTTGCCGATTTCGGCCTATTGGTTAAAAAATGA
GCTGATTTAACAAAAATTTAACGCGAATTTTAACAAAATATTAACGCTTACAATTTAGGTGGCACTTTTC
GGGGAAATGTGCGCGGAACCCCTATTTGTTTATTTTTCTAAATACATTCAAATATGTATCCGCTCATGAG
ACAATAACCCTGATAAATGCTTCAATAATATTGAAAAAGGAAGAGTATGAGTATTCAACATTTCCGTGTC
GCCCTTATTCCCTTTTTTGCGGCATTTTGCCTTCCTGTTTTTGCTCACCCAGAAACGCTGGTGAAAGTAA
AAGATGCTGAAGATCAGTTGGGTGCACGAGTGGGTTACATCGAACTGGATCTCAACAGCGGTAAGATCCT
TGAGAGTTTTCGCCCCGAAGAACGTTTTCCAATGATGAGCACTTTTAAAGTTCTGCTATGTGGCGCGGTA
TTATCCCGTATTGACGCCGGGCAAGAGCAACTCGGTCGCCGCATACACTATTCTCAGAATGACTTGGTTG
AGTACTCACCAGTCACAGAAAAGCATCTTACGGATGGCATGACAGTAAGAGAATTATGCAGTGCTGCCAT
AACCATGAGTGATAACACTGCGGCCAACTTACTTCTGACAACGATCGGAGGACCGAAGGAGCTAACCGCT
TTTTTGCACAACATGGGGGATCATGTAACTCGCCTTGATCGTTGGGAACCGGAGCTGAATGAAGCCATAC
CAAACGACGAGCGTGACACCACGATGCCTGTAGCAATGGCAACAACGTTGCGCAAACTATTAACTGGCGA
ACTACTTACTCTAGCTTCCCGGCAACAATTAATAGACTGGATGGAGGCGGATAAAGTTGCAGGACCACTT
CTGCGCTCGGCCCTTCCGGCTGGCTGGTTTATTGCTGATAAATCTGGAGCCGGTGAGCGTGGGTCTCGCG
GTATCATTGCAGCACTGGGGCCAGATGGTAAGCCCTCCCGTATCGTAGTTATCTACACGACGGGGAGTCA
GGCAACTATGGATGAACGAAATAGACAGATCGCTGAGATAGGTGCCTCACTGATTAAGCATTGGTAACTG
TCAGACCAAGTTTACTCATATATACTTTAGATTGATTTAAAACTTCATTTTTAATTTAAAAGGATCTAGG
TGAAGATCCTTTTTGATAATCTCATGACCAAAATCCCTTAACGTGAGTTTTCGTTCCACTGAGCGTCAGA
CCCCGTAGAAAAGATCAAAGGATCTTCTTGAGATCCTTTTTTTCTGCGCGTAATCTGCTGCTTGCAAACA
AAAAAACCACCGCTACCAGCGGTGGTTTGTTTGCCGGATCAAGAGCTACCAACTCTTTTTCCGAAGGTAA
CTGGCTTCAGCAGAGCGCAGATACCAAATACTGTTCTTCTAGTGTAGCCGTAGTTAGGCCACCACTTCAA
GAACTCTGTAGCACCGCCTACATACCTCGCTCTGCTAATCCTGTTACCAGTGGCTGCTGCCAGTGGCGAT
AAGTCGTGTCTTACCGGGTTGGACTCAAGACGATAGTTACCGGATAAGGCGCAGCGGTCGGGCTGAACGG
GGGGTTCGTGCACACAGCCCAGCTTGGAGCGAACGACCTACACCGAACTGAGATACCTACAGCGTGAGCT
ATGAGAAAGCGCCACGCTTCCCGAAGGGAGAAAGGCGGACAGGTATCCGGTAAGCGGCAGGGTCGGAACA
GGAGAGCGCACGAGGGAGCTTCCAGGGGGAAACGCCTGGTATCTTTATAGTCCTGTCGGGTTTCGCCACC
TCTGACTTGAGCGTCGATTTTTGTGATGCTCGTCAGGGGGGCGGAGCCTATGGAAAAACGCCAGCAACGC
GGCCTTTTTACGGTTCCTGGCCTTTTGCTGGCCTTTTGCTCACATGTTCTTTCCTGCGTTATCCCCTGAT
TCTGTGGATAACCGTATTACCGCCTTTGAGTGAGCTGATACCGCTCGCCGCAGCCGAACGACCGAGCGCA
GCGAGTCAGTGAGCGAGGAAGCGGAAGAGCGCCCAATACGCAAACCGCCTCTCCCCGCGCGTTGGCCGAT
TCATTAATGCAGCTGGCACGACAGGTTTCCCGACTGGAAAGCGGGCAGTGAGCGCAACGCAATTAATGTG
AGTTAGCTCACTCATTAGGCACCCCAGGCTTTACACTTTATGCTTCCGGCTCGTATGTTGTGTGGAATTG
TGAGCGGATAACAATTTCACACAGGAAACAGCTATGACCATGATTACGCCAAGCGCGCAATTAACCCTCA
CTAAAGGGAACAAAAGCTGGAGCTGCAAGC
Features (pLannotate 1.2.2; 31 found; start..end, strand, type, name):
      5..231     +  promoter       RSV promoter: Rous sarcoma virus enhancer/promoter
    232..412     +  LTR            5' LTR (truncated): truncated 5' long terminal repeat (LTR) from HIV-1
    459..584     +  misc_feature   HIV-1 Ψ: packaging signal of human immunodeficiency virus type 1
    568..931     +  CDS            HIV-1 gag (fragment): gag protein from human immunodeficiency virus 1; gag
   1077..1310    +  misc_feature   RRE: The Rev response element (RRE) of HIV-1 allows for Rev-dependent mRNA export from the nucleus to the cytoplasm.
   1687..1713    +  CDS            Rev (fragment): human immunodeficiency virus 1 (HIV-1) Rev protein; rev; enhances nuclear export of unspliced and incompletely spliced viral mRNAs
   1720..1743    +  promoter       SV40 promoter (fragment): SV40 early promoter
   1744..1815    +  promoter       SV40 promoter (fragment): SV40 enhancer and early promoter
   1839..1974    +  rep_origin     SV40 ori: SV40 origin of replication
   2020..2616    +  CDS            PuroR (fragment): puromycin N-acetyltransferase; pac from Streptomyces; confers resistance to puromycin
   2665..2782    +  misc_feature   cPPT/CTS: central polypurine tract and central termination sequence of HIV-1
   2847..2913    +  CDS            small t antigen (fragment): SV40 (simian virus 40) small t antigen
   2920..4098    +  promoter       EF-1α promoter: strong constitutive promoter for human elongation factor EF-1α
   4115..6403    +  CDS            SOX5 (sequence withheld): SOX5_HUMAN - Experimental evidence at protein level: Swiss-Prot protein existence level 1. Transcription factor involved in chondrocytes differentiation and cartilage formation. Specifically binds the 5'-AACAAT-3' DNA motif present in enhancers and super-enhancers and promotes expression of genes important for chondrogenesis, including cartilage matrix protein- coding genes, such as COL2A1 and AGC1. Required for overt chondrogenesis when condensed prechondrocytes differentiate into early stage chondrocytes: SOX5 and SOX6 cooperatively bind with SOX9 on active enhancers and super-enhancers asso
   6419..6472    +  promoter       U6 promoter (fragment): RNA polymerase III promoter for human U6 snRNA
   6514..7102    +  misc_feature   WPRE: woodchuck hepatitis virus posttranscriptional regulatory element
   7153..7172    +  misc_feature   cPPT/CTS (fragment): central polypurine tract and central termination sequence of HIV-1
   7174..7407    +  LTR            3' LTR (ΔU3): self-inactivating 3' long terminal repeat (LTR) from HIV-1
   7485..7606    +  polyA_signal   SV40 poly(A) signal: SV40 polyadenylation signal
   7646..7781    +  rep_origin     SV40 ori: SV40 origin of replication
   7802..7820    -  promoter       T7 promoter: promoter for bacteriophage T7 RNA polymerase
   7828..7983    +  CDS            lacZα (fragment): LacZα fragment of β-galactosidase; lacZ fragment
   7988..8416    +  rep_origin     f1 ori (sequence partly withheld): f1 bacteriophage origin of replication; arrow indicates direction of (+) strand synthesis
   8469..8573    +  promoter       AmpR promoter: bla
   8574..9434    +  CDS            AmpR: β-lactamase; bla; confers resistance to ampicillin, carbenicillin, and related antibiotics
   9605..10193   +  rep_origin     ori: high-copy-number ColE1/pMB1/pBR322/pUC origin of replication
  10376..10468   +  CDS            lacI (fragment): lac repressor; lacI; The lac repressor binds to the lac operator to inhibit transcription in E. coli. This inhibition can be relieved by adding lactose or isopropyl-β-D-thiogalactopyranoside (IPTG).
  10481..10502   +  protein_bind   CAP binding site: CAP binding activates transcription in the presence of cAMP. E. coli catabolite activator protein
  10517..10547   +  promoter       lac promoter: promoter for the E. coli lac operon
  10551..10573   +  protein_bind   lac operator (fragment): The lac repressor binds to the lac operator to inhibit transcription in E. coli. This inhibition can be relieved by adding lactose or isopropyl-β-D-thiogalactopyranoside (IPTG). lac repressor encoded by lacI
  10616..10634   +  promoter       T3 promoter: promoter for bacteriophage T3 RNA polymerase
