[The description below was written by a language model from this plasmid's Addgene catalogue record and pLannotate feature annotations shown in this document.]
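Description:
TFORF2541 is a lentiviral mammalian expression plasmid built on the pLX_TRC317 backbone. It carries the human transcription factor SOX5 as a synthesized open reading frame and belongs to a barcoded transcription factor ORF collection. In bacteria it is maintained through a high-copy ColE1/pUC-type origin and selected with ampicillin via the β-lactamase gene. An f1 origin and remnants of a lac/lacZα cloning region with T7 and T3 promoters also sit in the backbone. The depositor warns that the plasmid can recombine, as lentiviral vectors with repeated LTRs often do.

The transfer cassette has a third-generation, self-inactivating layout. An RSV promoter drives a truncated HIV-1 5' LTR, followed by the Ψ packaging signal with a gag fragment, the Rev response element, a cPPT/CTS, and a ΔU3 3' LTR with a downstream SV40 polyadenylation signal. Two expression units lie between the LTRs. An SV40 early promoter/origin region drives puromycin N-acetyltransferase for selecting transduced cells. A full EF-1α promoter drives the SOX5 coding sequence, which is followed by WPRE to enhance transcript stability and expression. According to the catalogue entry, each construct in the collection carries a unique 24-bp barcode. The feature table does not annotate it, so its exact position is not stated, and the short U6 promoter fragment called just after the ORF has no function assigned in the record.

The vector is intended for constitutive SOX5 overexpression after lentiviral delivery. This can be done individually or in pooled screens where barcode readout identifies which transcription factor each cell received, as in directed differentiation studies. SOX5 itself is annotated as a regulator of chondrocyte differentiation.
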