Addgene plasmid #142399: TFORF2541
Purpose: Lentiviral vector for overexpressing transcription factor ORFs with unique 24-bp barcodes. Barcodes facilitate identification of transcription factors in pooled screens.
Depositing lab: Feng Zhang. Depositing organization: Broad Institute. Publication: A transcription factor atlas of directed differentiation. Joung J, Ma S, Tay T, Geiger-Schuller KR, Kirchgatterer PC, Verdine VK, Guo B, Arias-Garcia MA, Allen WE, Singh A, Kuksenko O, Abudayyeh OO, Gootenberg JS, Fu Z, Macrae RK, Buenrostro JD, Regev A, Zhang F. Cell. 2023 Jan 5;186(1):209-229.e26. doi: 10.1016/j.cell.2022.11.026. PubMed 36608654.
Backbone
  Vector backbone: pLX_TRC317
  Backbone manufacturer: Broad Institute Genetic Perturbation Platform
  Backbone size w/o insert (bp): 8264
  Vector type: Mammalian Expression, Lentiviral
  Selectable markers: Puromycin
Growth in bacteria
  Bacterial resistance: Ampicillin, 100 μg/mL
  Growth temperature: 37°C
  Growth strain: NEB Stable
  Copy number: High Copy
Gene/Insert
  Gene/Insert name: SOX5
  Species: H. sapiens (human)
  Insert size (bp): 2393
  Entrez Gene: SOX5 (a.k.a. L-SOX5, L-SOX5B, L-SOX5F, LAMSHF)
  Promoter: EF1a
  Cloning method: Unknown
  Sequencing primers: 5′ GGGTGGAGACTGAAGTTAGGCCAG; 3′ CACATAGCGTAAAAGGAGCAACATAG
Terms and licenses: Academic/Nonprofit Terms; Industry Terms: Not Available to Industry
Depositor comments: NM_006940,ENST00000451604 . The transcription factor ORF portion of this plasmid was synthesized by Genewiz. Please test multiple small colonies in case of plasmid recombination. To make this collection available in a timely manner, a portion of this collection was not fully sequenced by Addgene. If an Addgene verified full plasmid sequence is not available, please contact us prior to placing an order to request the full sequence.
How to cite: TFORF2541 was a gift from Feng Zhang (Addgene plasmid # 142399 ; http://n2t.net/addgene:142399 ; RRID:Addgene_142399)
