>Addgene plasmid #142399 | TFORF2541 | depositor partial sequence | sequence record 279335 | Insert
ACCGCCACC
[2289 nt withheld, positions 10-2298]
TAGTAATGAACTAGTCCGTAACTTGAAAGTATTTCGATTTCTTGGCTTTATATATCTTGTGGAAAGGACG
AAGGATAGCTGTTTGTTATGATGCT
