>Addgene plasmid #142399 | TFORF2541 | depositor partial sequence | sequence record 279336 | Barcode
AGGATAGCTGTTTGTTATGATGCT
